Addgene plasmid #23093: pCMV-Tag2B Flag BimEL(TA)
Depositing lab: Roger Davis. Depositing organization: University of Massachusetts, Worcester. Publication: Multisite phosphorylation regulates Bim stability and apoptotic activity. Hubner A, Barrett T, Flavell RA, Davis RJ. Mol Cell. 2008 May 23. 30(4):415-25. 10.1016/j.molcel.2008.03.025 PubMed 18498746.
Backbone
  Vector backbone: pCMV-Tag2B
  Backbone manufacturer: Stratagene
  Backbone size w/o insert (bp): 4300
  Vector type: Mammalian Expression
Growth in bacteria
  Bacterial resistance: Kanamycin, 50 μg/mL
  Growth temperature: 37°C
  Growth strain: DH5alpha
  Copy number: High Copy
Gene/Insert
  Gene/Insert name: Bim EL (TA) (alt name: Bim)
  Species: M. musculus (mouse)
  Insert size (bp): 590
  Mutation: Changed Threonine 112 to Alanine
  Entrez Gene: Bcl2l11 (a.k.a. 1500006F24Rik, Bim, Bod, bcl2-L-11)
  Tag / fusion protein: Flag (N terminal on backbone)
  Cloning method: Restriction Enzyme; 5′ cloning site Bam HI (not destroyed); 3′ cloning site EcoRI (not destroyed)
  Sequencing primers: 5′ cmv F
Terms and licenses: Academic/Nonprofit Terms; Industry Terms: Not Available to Industry
How to cite: pCMV-Tag2B Flag BimEL(TA) was a gift from Roger Davis (Addgene plasmid # 23093 ; http://n2t.net/addgene:23093 ; RRID:Addgene_23093)
