[The description below was written by a language model from this plasmid's Addgene catalogue record.]
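Description:
pCMV-Tag2B Flag BimEL(TA) is a mammalian expression plasmid built on the commercial pCMV-Tag2B backbone (about 4.3 kb without insert). It is maintained in E. coli as a high-copy plasmid under kanamycin selection. The record provides no feature table, so the origin of replication, polyadenylation signal and any mammalian selection marker are not itemised. The vector name and the use of a CMV forward sequencing primer indicate that the insert is driven by the cytomegalovirus immediate-early promoter, a strong constitutive promoter for transient or stable expression in mammalian cells.

The payload is an approximately 590 bp mouse cDNA for the extra-long isoform of Bim (BimEL, gene Bcl2l11), a pro-apoptotic BH3-only member of the Bcl-2 family. It was cloned between BamHI and EcoRI sites, both of which are retained, in frame with the backbone-encoded N-terminal FLAG epitope. The tag allows the protein to be detected or immunoprecipitated with anti-FLAG antibodies. The "TA" designation refers to a point mutation replacing threonine 112 with alanine, which removes a hydroxyl-bearing residue that could otherwise be phosphorylated. The associated study concerns how multisite phosphorylation controls Bim stability and apoptotic activity. In that context, the construct serves as a non-phosphorylatable mutant, presumably for comparison with wild-type BimEL or other phosphosite mutants in transfected cells, to test how modification at this residue contributes to Bim turnover and cell-death signalling.
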