>Addgene plasmid #23093 | pCMV-Tag2B Flag BimEL(TA) | depositor partial sequence | sequence record 10546 | Author sequence
GGATCCATGGCCAAGCAACCTTCTGATGTAAGTTCTGAGTGTGACAGAGAAGGTGGACAATTGCAGCCTG
CTGAGAGGCCTCCCCAGCTCAGGCCTGGGGCCCCTACCTCCCTACAGACAGAACCGCAAGGTAATCCCGA
CGGCGAAGGGGACCGCTGCCCCCACGGCAGCCCTCAGGGCCCGCTGGCCCCACCGGCCAGCCCTGGCCCT
TTTGCTACCAGATCCCCACTTTTCATCTTTGTGAGAAGATCTTCTCTGCTGTCCCGGTCCTCCAGTGGGT
ATTTCTCTTTTGACACAGACAGGAGCCCGGCACCCATGAGTTGTGACAAGTCAACACAGGCGCCAAGTCC
TCCTTGCCAGGCCTTCAACCACTATCTCAGTGCAATGGCTTCCATAAGACAGTCTCAAGAGGAACCTGAA
GATCTGCGCCCGGAGATACGGATTGCACAGGAGCTACGGCGGATCGGAGACGAGTTCAACGAAACTTACA
CAAGGAGGGTGTTTGCAAATGATTACCGCGAGGCTGAAGACCACCCTCAAATGGTTATCTTACAACTGTT
ACGCTTTATCTTCCGTCTGGTATGGAGAAGGCATTGAGAATTC
