>Addgene plasmid #23093 | pCMV-Tag2B Flag BimEL(TA) | addgene partial sequence | sequence record 29156 | 23093 with CMV-F
GAGCTGGTTTAGTGANCGTCAGATCCGCTAGCGATTACGCCAAGCTCGAAATTAACCCTCACTAAAGGGA
ACAAAAGCTGGAGCTCCACCGCGGTGGCGGCCGCCACCATGGATTACAAGGATGACGACGATAAGAGCCC
GGGCGGATCCATGGCCAAGCAACCTTCTGATGTAAGTTCTGAGTGTGACAGAGAAGGTGGACAATTGCAG
CCTGCTGAGAGGCCTCCCCAGCTCAGGCCTGGGGCCCCTACCTCCCTACAGACAGAACCGCAAGGTAATC
CCGACGGCGAAGGGGACCGCTGCCCCCACGGCAGCCCTCAGGGCCCGCTGGCCCCACCGGCCAGCCCTGG
CCCTTTTGCTACCAGATCCCCACTTTTCATCTTTGTGAGAAGATCTTCTCTGCTGTCCCGGTCCTCCAGT
GGGTATTTCTCTTTTGACACAGACAGGAGCCCGGCACCCATGAGTTGTGACAAGTCAACACAGGCGCCAA
GTCCTCCTTGCCAGGCCTTCAACCACTATCTCAGTGCAATGGCTTCCATAAGACAGTCTCAAGAGGAACC
TGAAGATCTGCGCCCGGAGATACGGATTGCACAGGAGCTACGGCGG
